Addgene plasmid #148980: pGBW-m4046434
Purpose: Yeast Expression plasmid for SARS-CoV-2 ORF8 protein
Depositing lab: Ginkgo Bioworks & Benjie Chen. Depositing organization: Ginkgo Bioworks.
Backbone
  Vector backbone: AmpR; 2u URA3
  Backbone size w/o insert (bp): 4078
  Vector type: Yeast Expression
  Selectable markers: URA3
Growth in bacteria
  Bacterial resistance: Ampicillin, 100 μg/mL
  Growth temperature: 37°C
  Growth strain: DH5alpha
  Copy number: High Copy
Gene/Insert
  Gene/Insert name: SARS-CoV-2 ORF8 protein
  Species: S. cerevisiae (budding yeast); Severe acute respiratory syndrome coronavirus 2
  Insert size (bp): 359
  Mutation: Saccharomyces cerevisiae recode 1
  Entrez Gene: ORF8 (a.k.a. GU280_gp09)
  Promoter: pGAL1
  Tag / fusion protein: Cleavable thrombin;MBP (C terminal on backbone)
  Cloning method: Unknown
Resource information
  A portion of this plasmid was derived from a plasmid made by: GinkgoBioworks
Depositor comments: NCBI Reference Sequence: YP_009724396.1. Created by gene synthesis with Not1 site. NGS used for QC was performed by Ginkgo and may not fully cover the entire plasmid.
How to cite: pGBW-m4046434 was a gift from Ginkgo Bioworks & Benjie Chen (Addgene plasmid # 148980 ; http://n2t.net/addgene:148980 ; RRID:Addgene_148980)
