[The description below was written by a language model from this plasmid's Addgene catalogue record and pLannotate feature annotations shown in this document.]
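Description:
pGBW-m4046434 is an episomal yeast expression plasmid for producing the SARS-CoV-2 ORF8 accessory protein in Saccharomyces cerevisiae. It is a shuttle vector. In E. coli it replicates from a high-copy ColE1/pUC-type origin and is selected with ampicillin through a β-lactamase gene that the annotation places downstream of a cat promoter. In yeast it is maintained at multiple copies by the 2μ origin and selected by uracil prototrophy through URA3, a marker that can also be counterselected with 5-FOA. Short phage T3 and T7 early terminators and a tonB terminator flank the bacterial modules, presumably insulating them from read-through transcription. The feature table also calls a short rop coding segment next to AmpR, although the catalogue lists the plasmid as high copy.

The expression cassette is driven by the GAL1 promoter, which is regulated by Gal4 and induced by galactose. It controls a synthetic ORF8 coding sequence that was recoded for S. cerevisiae codon usage ("recode 1") and made by gene synthesis from the viral reference protein. ORF8 is fused at its C terminus to E. coli maltose-binding protein (malE) supplied by the backbone. According to the record, a thrombin cleavage site sits between the two, so the MBP moiety, which is useful for solubility and amylose affinity purification, can be removed after purification. A CYC1 terminator ends the transcript.

The construct suits inducible expression and purification of ORF8, a viral protein implicated in modulating host immune responses. The depositor notes that the sequencing used for quality control may not fully cover the entire plasmid.
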