Features (pLannotate 1.2.2; 14 found; start..end, strand, type, name):
     25..466     +  promoter       GAL1 promoter: S. cerevisiae GAL1; inducible promoter, regulated by Gal4
    478..840     +  CDS            NS8_SARS2: Experimental evidence at protein level: Swiss-Prot protein existence level 1. Plays a role in modulating host immune response (PubMed:31986261). Binds to IL17RA receptor, leading to IL17 pathway activation and an increased secretion of pro-inflammatory factors. Contributes to cytokine storm during COVID-19 infection. From Severe acute respiratory syndrome coronavirus 2 (2019-nCoV) (SARS-CoV-2).
    856..1956    +  CDS            malE (fragment): MALE_ECO57 - Experimental evidence at protein level: Swiss-Prot protein existence level 1. Part of the ABC transporter complex MalEFGK involved in maltose/maltodextrin import. Binds maltose and higher maltodextrins. From Escherichia coli O157:H7.
   1985..2157    +  terminator     CYC1 terminator (fragment): S. cerevisiae CYC1; transcription terminator for CYC1
   2193..2369    +  promoter       URA3 promoter (fragment): S. cerevisiae URA3
   2370..3173    +  CDS            URA3: orotidine-5'-phosphate decarboxylase, required for uracil biosynthesis; S. cerevisiae URA3; yeast auxotrophic marker, counterselectable with 5-fluoroorotic acid (5-FOA)
   3256..4238    -  rep_origin     2μ ori: yeast 2μ plasmid origin of replication
   4316..4345    +  terminator     T3Te terminator: phage T3 early transcription terminator
   4367..4954    +  rep_origin     ori: high-copy-number ColE1/pMB1/pBR322/pUC origin of replication
   4966..4993    -  terminator     T7Te terminator: phage T7 early transcription terminator
   5017..5208    -  CDS            rop: Rop protein, which maintains plasmids at low copy number; rop
   5209..6069    -  CDS            AmpR: β-lactamase; bla; confers resistance to ampicillin, carbenicillin, and related antibiotics
   6070..6172    -  promoter       cat promoter: promoter of the E. coli cat gene encoding chloramphenicol acetyltransferase
   6173..6204    -  terminator     tonB terminator: bidirectional E. coli tonB-P14 transcription terminator
>Addgene plasmid #148980 | pGBW-m4046434 | addgene full sequence | sequence record 297215 | Ginkgo NGS Result
GCGGCCGCTTGCTATATTGAAGTACGGATTAGAAGCCGCCGAGCGGGCGACAGCCCTCCGACGGAAGACT
CTCCTCCGTGCGTCCTCGTCTTCACCGGTCGCGTTCCTGAAACGCAGATGTGCCTCGCGCCGCACTGCTC
CGAACAATAAAGATTCTACAATACTAGCTTTTATGGTTATGAAGAGGAAAAATTGGCAGTAACCTGGCCC
CACAAACCTTCAAATTAACGAATCAAATTAACAACCATAGGATGATAATGCGATTAGTTTTTTAGCCTTA
TTTCTGGGGTAATTAATCAGCGAAGCGATGATTTTTGATCTATTAACAGATATATAAATGGAAAAGCTGC
ATAACCACTTTAACTAATACTTTCAACATTTTCAGTTTGTATTACTTCTTATTCAAATGTCATAAAAGTA
TCAACAAAAAATTGTTAATATACCTCTATACTTTAACGTCAAGGAGAAAAAACTATAATGAAATTCTTGG
TTTTTCTTGGTATCATAACTACAGTAGCCGCTTTCCACCAGGAATGTTCCTTACAAAGCTGCACGCAACA
TCAACCGTACGTCGTTGATGACCCATGTCCAATCCACTTCTATTCGAAGTGGTACATTAGAGTTGGAGCT
AGGAAGTCTGCACCTTTGATTGAGCTGTGTGTCGATGAAGCTGGTTCAAAGTCTCCAATTCAATACATCG
ACATTGGTAATTATACTGTCTCCTGTTTGCCCTTTACCATTAACTGCCAAGAACCAAAATTAGGCAGTTT
GGTTGTCCGATGTTCTTTCTACGAAGACTTTTTGGAATATCATGATGTGCGTGTTGTCCTAGATTTCATC
CTCGTGCCGAGAGGTTCTAAAATCGAGGAAGGTAAGCTAGTCATTTGGATAAATGGAGATAAGGGTTACA
ACGGTTTGGCAGAAGTAGGCAAGAAATTTGAAAAGGACACAGGTATCAAGGTGACGGTTGAACATCCAGA
CAAGTTAGAAGAAAAATTCCCTCAAGTTGCTGCTACTGGTGATGGTCCCGACATTATTTTCTGGGCCCAC
GATCGTTTTGGTGGATATGCTCAGTCAGGTTTGCTGGCTGAGATCACCCCAGACAAGGCCTTCCAAGATA
AATTGTACCCATTCACTTGGGATGCTGTCAGATACAACGGTAAGCTTATAGCATATCCAATTGCTGTTGA
AGCCTTATCGTTGATCTACAATAAGGACTTGTTACCTAACCCACCAAAGACATGGGAAGAAATTCCAGCT
TTGGATAAAGAGCTAAAGGCCAAGGGAAAAAGCGCTTTGATGTTTAACTTACAAGAACCTTATTTCACCT
GGCCATTAATCGCTGCTGACGGTGGTTACGCATTTAAATACGAAAACGGTAAGTATGACATTAAGGATGT
CGGCGTTGATAATGCTGGTGCAAAGGCTGGTTTGACCTTCTTGGTTGATTTAATAAAGAATAAACACATG
AACGCTGACACTGACTACTCTATCGCCGAAGCCGCTTTCAACAAGGGTGAAACTGCTATGACCATAAATG
GTCCATGGGCCTGGAGTAACATTGATACTTCTAAAGTAAACTATGGTGTCACTGTTTTGCCTACATTCAA
AGGCCAACCATCCAAGCCCTTTGTCGGTGTTCTATCCGCTGGCATCAATGCTGCTTCTCCAAACAAGGAG
CTAGCTAAAGAATTTTTGGAAAATTACTTGTTAACTGACGAAGGTTTGGAGGCCGTTAACAAGGACAAGC
CATTGGGTGCTGTCGCTTTGAAATCTTACGAAGAAGAATTGGCTAAGGATCCCAGAATTGCCGCTACCAT
GGAGAACGCCCAAAAGGGTGAAATTATGCCAAACATCCCACAAATGTCAGCCTTCTGGTACGCAGTTAGG
ACTGCCGTGATTAATGCTGCTTCCGGTAGACAAACCGTCGACGAAGCATTAAAAGATGCTCAAACGTAAA
CAGGCCCCTTTTCCTTTGTCGATATCATGTAATTAGTTATGTCACGCTTACATTCACGCCCTCCTCCCAC
ATCCGCTCTAACCGAAAAGGAAGGAGTTAGACAACCTGAAGTCTAGGTCCCTATTTATTTTTTTTAATAG
TTATGTTAGTATTAAGAACGTTATTTATATTTCAAATTTTTCTTTTTTTTCTGTACAAAGCGGCCGCCGA
ACCACTAGTGCACTGCAGTACACGGTTTCCTTGAAATTTTTTTGATTCGGTAATCTCCGAACAGAAGGAA
GAACGAAGGAAGGAGCACAGACTTAGATTGGTATATATACGCATATGTAGTGTTGAAGAAACATGAAATT
GCCCAGTATTCTTAACCCAACTGCACAGAACAAAAACGTGCAGGAAACGAAGATAAATCATGTCGAAAGC
TACATATAAGGAACGTGCTGCTACTCATCCTAGTCCTGTTGCTGCCAAGCTATTTAATATCATGCACGAA
AAGCAAACAAACTTGTGTGCTTCATTGGATGTTCGTACCACCAAGGAATTACTGGAGTTAGTTGAAGCAT
TAGGTCCCAAAATTTGTTTACTAAAAACACATGTGGATATCTTGACTGATTTTTCCATGGAGGGCACAGT
TAAGCCGCTAAAGGCATTATCCGCCAAGTACAATTTTTTACTCTTCGAGGACAGAAAATTTGCTGACATT
GGTAATACAGTCAAATTGCAGTACTCTGCGGGTGTATACAGAATAGCAGAATGGGCAGACATTACGAATG
CACACGGTGTGGTGGGCCCAGGTATTGTTAGCGGTTTGAAGCAGGCGGCAGAAGAAGTAACAAAGGAACC
TAGAGGCCTTTTGATGTTAGCAGAATTGTCATGCAAGGGCTCCCTATCTACTGGAGAATATACTAAGGGT
ACTGTTGACATTGCGAAGAGCGACAAAGATTTTGTTATCGGCTTTATTGCTCAAAGAGACATGGGTGGAA
GAGATGAAGGTTACGATTGGTTGATTATGACACCCGGTGTGGGTTTAGATGACAAGGGAGATGCATTGGG
TCAACAGTATAGAACCGTGGATGATGTGGTTTCTACAGGATCTGACATTATTATTGTTGGAAGAGGACTA
TTTGCAAAGGGAAGGGATGCTAAGGTAGAGGGTGAACGTTACAGAAAAGCAGGCTGGGAAGCATATTTGA
GAAGATGCGGCCAGCAAAACTAAAAAACTGTATTATAAGTAAATGCATGTATACTAAACTCACAAATTAG
AGCTTCAATTTAATTATATCAGTTATTACCCGAGTAACGAAGCATCTGTGCTTCATTTTGTAGAACAAAA
ATGCAACGCGAGAGCGCTAATTTTTCAAACAAAGAATCTGAGCTGCATTTTTACAGAACAGAAATGCAAC
GCGAAAGCGCTATTTTACCAACGAAGAATCTGTGCTTCATTTTTGTAAAACAAAAATGCAACGCGAGAGC
GCTAATTTTTCAAACAAAGAATCTGAGCTGCATTTTTACAGAACAGAAATGCAACGCGAGAGCGCTATTT
TACCAACAAAGAATCTATACTTCTTTTTTGTTCTACAAAAATGCATCCCGAGAGCGCTATTTTTCTAACA
AAGCATCTTAGATTACTTTTTTTCTCCTTTGTGCGCTCTATAATGCAGTCTCTTGATAACTTTTTGCACT
GTAGGTCCGTTAAGGTTAGAAGAAGGCTACTTTGGTGTCTATTTTCTCTTCCATAAAAAAAGCCTGACTC
CACTTCCCGCGTTTACTGATTACTAGCGAAGCTGCGGGTGCATTTTTTCAAGATAAAGGCATCCCCGATT
ATATTCTATACCGATGTGGATTGCGCATACTTTGTGAACAGAAAGTGATAGCGTTGATGATTCTTCATTG
GTCAGAAAATTATGAACGGTTTCTTCTATTTTGTCTCTATATACTACGTATAGGAAATGTTTACATTTTC
GTATTGTTTTCGATTCACTCTATGAATAGTTCTTACTACAATTTTTTTGTCTAAAGAGTAATACTAGAGA
TAAACATAAAAAATGTAGAGGTCGAGTTTAGATGCAAGTTCAAGGAGCGAAAGGTGGATGGGTAGGTTAT
ATAGGGATATAGCACAGAGATATATAGCAAAGAGATACTTTTGAGCAATGTTTGTGGAAGCGGTATTCGC
AATATTTTAGTAGCTCGTTACAGTCCGGTGCGTTTTTGGTTTTTTGAAAGTGCGTCATCAGAGCGCTTTT
GGTTTTCAAAAGCGCTCTGAAGTTCCTATACTTTCTAGCTAGAGAATAGGAACTTCCCGAGCGGCCGCGT
GTTACAAGCTTGACTCCAGCGTAACTGGACTGCAATCAACTCACTGGCTCACCTTCACGGGTGGGCCTTT
CTTCGGTAGAAAATCAAAGGATCTTCTTGAGATCCTTTTTTTCTGCGCGTAATCTGCTGCTTGCAAACAA
AAAAACCACCGCTACCAGCGGTGGTTTGTTTGCCGGATCAAGAGCTACCAACTCTTTTTCCGAGGTAACT
GGCTTCAGCAGAGCGCAGATACCAAATACTGTTCTTCTAGTGTAGCCGTAGTTAGGCCACCACTTCAAGA
ACTCTGTAGCACCGCCTACATACCTCGCTCTGCTAATCCTGTTACCAGTGGCTGCTGCCAGTGGCGATAA
GTCGTGTCTTACCGGGTTGGACTCAAGACGATAGTTACCGGATAAGGCGCAGCGGTCGGGCTGAACGGGG
GGTTCGTGCACACAGCCCAGCTTGGAGCGAACGACCTACACCGAACTGAGATACCTACAGCGTGAGCTAT
GAGAAAGCGCCACGCTTCCCGAAGGGAGAAAGGCGGACAGGTATCCGGTAAGCGGCAGGGTCGGAACAGG
AGAGCGCACGAGGGAGCTTCCAGGGGTAAACGCCTGGTATCTTTATAGTCCTGTCGGGTTTCGCCACCTC
TGACTTGAGCATCGATTTTTGTGATGCTCGTCAGGGGGGCGGAGCCTATGGAAAAACGCCAGCAACGCAG
AAAGGCCCACCCGAAGGTGAGCCAGGTGATTACATTTGGGCCCTCATCAGAGGTTTTCACCGTCATCACC
GAAACGCGCGAGGCAGCTGCGGTAAAGCTCATCAGCGTGGTCGTGAAGCGATTCACAGATGTCTGCCTGT
TCATCCGCGTCCAGCTCGTTGAGTTTCTCCAGAAGCGTTAATGTCTGGCTTCTGATAAAGCGGGCCATGT
TAAGGGCGGTTTTTTCCTGTTTGGTCACTTACCAATGCTTAATCAGTGAGGCACCTATCTCAGCGATCTG
TCTATTTCGTTCATCCATAGTTGCCTGACTCCCCGTCGTGTAGATAACTACGATGCGGGAGGGCTTACCA
TCTGGCCCCAGTGCTGCAATGATACCGCGAGACCCACGCTCACCGGCTCCAGATTTATCAGCAATAAACC
AGCCAGCCGGGAGGGCCGAGCGCAGAAGTGATCCTGCAACTTTATCCGCCTCCATCCAGTCTATTAATTG
TTGCCGGGAAGCTAGAGTAAGTAGTTCGCCAGTTAATAGTTTGCGCAACGTTGTTGCCATTGCTACAGGC
ATCGTGGTGTCACGCTCGTCGTTTGGTATGGCTTCATTCAGCTCCGGTTCCCAACGATCAAGGCGAGTTA
CATGATCCCCCATGTTGTGCAAAAAAGCGGTTAGCTCCTTCGGTCCTCCGATCGTTGCCAGAAGTAAGTT
GGCCGCAGTGTTATCACTCATGGTTATGGCAGCACTGCATAATTCTCTTACTGTCATGCCATCCGTGAGA
TGCTTTTCTGTGACTGGTGAGTACTCAACCAAGTCATTCTGAGAATAGTGTATGCGGCGACCGAGTTGCT
CTTGCCCGGCGTCAATACGGGATAATACCGCGCCACATAGCAGAACTTTAAAAGTGCTCATCATTGGAAA
ACGTTCTTCGGGGCGTAAACTCTCAAGGATCTTACCGCTGTTGAGATCCAGTTCGATGTAACCCACTCGT
GCACCCAACTGATCTTCAGCATCTTTTACTTTCACCAGCGTTTCTGGGTGAGCAAAAACAGGAAGGCAAA
ATGCCGCAAAAAAGGGAATAAGGGCGACACGGAAATGTTGAATACTCATTTTAGCTTCCTTAGCTCCTGA
AAATCTCGATAACTCAAAAAATACGCCCGGTAGTGATCTTATTTCATTATGGTGAAAGTTGGAACCTCTT
ACGTGCCGATCAAGTCAAAAGCCTCCGGTCGGAGGCTTTTGACTTTCTGCTATGGAGGTCAGGTATGATT
TAAATGGTCAGTTAGA
